Addgene plasmid #139565: pET28a-SznF E215A
Purpose: expresses SznF E215A in E. coli
Depositing lab: Emily Balskus. Depositing organization: Harvard University. Publication: An N-nitrosating metalloenzyme constructs the pharmacophore of streptozotocin. Ng TL, Rohac R, Mitchell AJ, Boal AK, Balskus EP. Nature. 2019 Feb;566(7742):94-99. doi: 10.1038/s41586-019-0894-z. Epub 2019 Feb 6. PubMed 30728519.
Backbone
  Vector backbone: peT28a
  Backbone manufacturer: 5308
  Total vector size (bp): 6724
  Vector type: Bacterial Expression
Growth in bacteria
  Bacterial resistance: Kanamycin, 50 μg/mL
  Growth temperature: 37°C
  Growth strain: DH5alpha
  Copy number: High Copy
Gene/Insert
  Gene/Insert name: SznF E215A
  Insert size (bp): 1416
  Mutation: changed glutamate 215 to alanine
  Promoter: T7
  Tag / fusion protein: hexahistidine (N terminal on backbone)
  Cloning method: Unknown
  Sequencing primers: 5′ T7; 3′ T7 rev
Terms and licenses: Academic/Nonprofit Terms; Industry Terms: Not Available to Industry
How to cite: pET28a-SznF E215A was a gift from Emily Balskus (Addgene plasmid # 139565 ; http://n2t.net/addgene:139565 ; RRID:Addgene_139565)
