[The description below was written by a language model from this plasmid's Addgene catalogue record and pLannotate feature annotations shown in this document.]
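Description:
pET28a-SznF E215A is a bacterial expression plasmid of about 6.7 kb built on the pET28a backbone for producing a point mutant of SznF in E. coli. It is propagated through a ColE1/pBR322-type origin. The feature table also shows the rop gene and bom region, although the catalogue lists the plasmid as high copy. Selection is by kanamycin resistance from an aminoglycoside phosphotransferase gene. An f1 origin is present, along with short tetracycline-resistance gene fragments that are remnants of the pBR322 lineage rather than functional markers.

The payload is a roughly 1.4 kb SznF coding sequence in which glutamate 215 is replaced by alanine. It sits downstream of a T7 promoter, lac operator and the T7 gene 10 ribosome binding site, and is followed by the T7 terminator. A plasmid-borne lacI gene supplies the repressor, so transcription depends on T7 RNA polymerase in the host and is inducible with IPTG. The protein carries an N-terminal hexahistidine tag from the backbone, followed by a thrombin cleavage site, which allows metal-affinity purification and optional tag removal. The short "capTEV" annotation most likely corresponds to this His tag. A His-coding stretch is also annotated downstream of the insert, as is usual for pET28a, but the record does not say whether it is translated.

The associated publication concerns an N-nitrosating metalloenzyme that builds the pharmacophore of streptozotocin, so this variant was presumably made for comparison with the wild-type enzyme. The record does not state the role of residue 215 or the source organism of the gene.
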