Features (pLannotate 1.2.2; 20 found; start..end, strand, type, name):
     12..440     +  rep_origin     f1 ori (sequence partly withheld): f1 bacteriophage origin of replication; arrow indicates direction of (+) strand synthesis
    493..550     +  promoter       AmpR promoter (fragment): bla
    559..1374    -  CDS            KanR: aminoglycoside phosphotransferase; aph(3')-Ia; confers resistance to kanamycin in bacteria or G418 (Geneticin®) in eukaryotes
   1496..2084    +  rep_origin     ori: high-copy-number ColE1/pMB1/pBR322/pUC origin of replication
   2270..2409    -  misc_feature   bom: basis of mobility region from pBR322
   2511..2702    -  CDS            rop: Rop protein, which maintains plasmids at low copy number; rop
   2719..3099    +  CDS            YPB1_ECOLX: Protein predicted: Swiss-Prot protein existence level 4. From Escherichia coli.
   3171..3462    -  CDS            TcR (fragment): tetracycline efflux protein; tet; confers resistance to tetracycline
   3477..3498    -  protein_bind   CAP binding site: CAP binding activates transcription in the presence of cAMP. E. coli catabolite activator protein
   3511..4593    -  CDS            lacI: lac repressor; lacI; The lac repressor binds to the lac operator to inhibit transcription in E. coli. This inhibition can be relieved by adding lactose or isopropyl-β-D-thiogalactopyranoside (IPTG).
   4594..4671    -  promoter       lacI promoter: lacI
   4679..4958    -  CDS            TcR (fragment): tetracycline efflux protein; tet; confers resistance to tetracycline
   4980..4998    +  promoter       T7 promoter: promoter for bacteriophage T7 RNA polymerase
   4999..5023    +  protein_bind   lac operator: The lac repressor binds to the lac operator to inhibit transcription in E. coli. This inhibition can be relieved by adding lactose or isopropyl-β-D-thiogalactopyranoside (IPTG). lac repressor encoded by lacI
   5038..5060    +  RBS            RBS: efficient ribosome binding site from bacteriophage T7 gene 10 (Olins and Rangwala, 1989)
   5079..5095    +  CDS            capTEV™ (fragment): composite tag for in vivo biotinylation, TEV protease cleavage, and 6xHis tagging
   5106..5123    +  CDS            thrombin site: thrombin recognition and cleavage site
   6564..6581    +  CDS            9xHis (fragment): 9xHis affinity tag
   6591..6640    +  CDS            SET1 (fragment): solubility-enhancement tag derived from T7 phage gene 10B
   6648..6695    +  terminator     T7 terminator: transcription terminator for bacteriophage T7 RNA polymerase
>Addgene plasmid #139565 | pET28a-SznF E215A | addgene full sequence | sequence record 273429 | Addgene NGS Result
TGGCGAATGGG
[124 nt withheld, positions 12-135]
C
[91 nt withheld, positions 137-227]
A
[49 nt withheld, positions 229-277]
CCTTTGACGTTGGAGTCCACGTTCTTT
[37 nt withheld, positions 305-341]
ACCCTATCTCGGTCTATTCTTTTGATTTATAAGGGATTTTGCCGATTTCGGCCTATTGGTTAAAAAATGA
GCTGATTTAACAAAAATTTAACGCGAATTTTAACAAAATATTAACGCTTACAATTTAGGTGGCACTTTTC
GGGGAAATGTGCGCGGAACCCCTATTTGTTTATTTTTCTAAATACATTCAAATATGTATCCGCTCATGAA
TTAATTCTTAGAAAAACTCATCGAGCATCAAATGAAACTGCAATTTATTCATATCAGGATTATCAATACC
ATATTTTTGAAAAAGCCGTTTCTGTAATGAAGGAGAAAACTCACCGAGGCAGTTCCATAGGATGGCAAGA
TCCTGGTATCGGTCTGCGATTCCGACTCGTCCAACATCAATACAACCTATTAATTTCCCCTCGTCAAAAA
TAAGGTTATCAAGTGAGAAATCACCATGAGTGACGACTGAATCCGGTGAGAATGGCAAAAGTTTATGCAT
TTCTTTCCAGACTTGTTCAACAGGCCAGCCATTACGCTCGTCATCAAAATCACTCGCATCAACCAAACCG
TTATTCATTCGTGATTGCGCCTGAGCGAGACGAAATACGCGATCGCTGTTAAAAGGACAATTACAAACAG
GAATCGAATGCAACCGGCGCAGGAACACTGCCAGCGCATCAACAATATTTTCACCTGAATCAGGATATTC
TTCTAATACCTGGAATGCTGTTTTCCCGGGGATCGCAGTGGTGAGTAACCATGCATCATCAGGAGTACGG
ATAAAATGCTTGATGGTCGGAAGAGGCATAAATTCCGTCAGCCAGTTTAGTCTGACCATCTCATCTGTAA
CATCATTGGCAACGCTACCTTTGCCATGTTTCAGAAACAACTCTGGCGCATCGGGCTTCCCATACAATCG
ATAGATTGTCGCACCTGATTGCCCGACATTATCGCGAGCCCATTTATACCCATATAAATCAGCATCCATG
TTGGAATTTAATCGCGGCCTAGAGCAAGACGTTTCCCGTTGAATATGGCTCATAACACCCCTTGTATTAC
TGTTTATGTAAGCAGACAGTTTTATTGTTCATGACCAAAATCCCTTAACGTGAGTTTTCGTTCCACTGAG
CGTCAGACCCCGTAGAAAAGATCAAAGGATCTTCTTGAGATCCTTTTTTTCTGCGCGTAATCTGCTGCTT
GCAAACAAAAAAACCACCGCTACCAGCGGTGGTTTGTTTGCCGGATCAAGAGCTACCAACTCTTTTTCCG
AAGGTAACTGGCTTCAGCAGAGCGCAGATACCAAATACTGTCCTTCTAGTGTAGCCGTAGTTAGGCCACC
ACTTCAAGAACTCTGTAGCACCGCCTACATACCTCGCTCTGCTAATCCTGTTACCAGTGGCTGCTGCCAG
TGGCGATAAGTCGTGTCTTACCGGGTTGGACTCAAGACGATAGTTACCGGATAAGGCGCAGCGGTCGGGC
TGAACGGGGGGTTCGTGCACACAGCCCAGCTTGGAGCGAACGACCTACACCGAACTGAGATACCTACAGC
GTGAGCTATGAGAAAGCGCCACGCTTCCCGAAGGGAGAAAGGCGGACAGGTATCCGGTAAGCGGCAGGGT
CGGAACAGGAGAGCGCACGAGGGAGCTTCCAGGGGGAAACGCCTGGTATCTTTATAGTCCTGTCGGGTTT
CGCCACCTCTGACTTGAGCGTCGATTTTTGTGATGCTCGTCAGGGGGGCGGAGCCTATGGAAAAACGCCA
GCAACGCGGCCTTTTTACGGTTCCTGGCCTTTTGCTGGCCTTTTGCTCACATGTTCTTTCCTGCGTTATC
CCCTGATTCTGTGGATAACCGTATTACCGCCTTTGAGTGAGCTGATACCGCTCGCCGCAGCCGAACGACC
GAGCGCAGCGAGTCAGTGAGCGAGGAAGCGGAAGAGCGCCTGATGCGGTATTTTCTCCTTACGCATCTGT
GCGGTATTTCACACCGCAATGGTGCACTCTCAGTACAATCTGCTCTGATGCCGCATAGTTAAGCCAGTAT
ACACTCCGCTATCGCTACGTGACTGGGTCATGGCTGCGCCCCGACACCCGCCAACACCCGCTGACGCGCC
CTGACGGGCTTGTCTGCTCCCGGCATCCGCTTACAGACAAGCTGTGACCGTCTCCGGGAGCTGCATGTGT
CAGAGGTTTTCACCGTCATCACCGAAACGCGCGAGGCAGCTGCGGTAAAGCTCATCAGCGTGGTCGTGAA
GCGATTCACAGATGTCTGCCTGTTCATCCGCGTCCAGCTCGTTGAGTTTCTCCAGAAGCGTTAATGTCTG
GCTTCTGATAAAGCGGGCCATGTTAAGGGCGGTTTTTTCCTGTTTGGTCACTGATGCCTCCGTGTAAGGG
GGATTTCTGTTCATGGGGGTAATGATACCGATGAAACGAGAGAGGATGCTCACGATACGGGTTACTGATG
ATGAACATGCCCGGTTACTGGAACGTTGTGAGGGTAAACAACTGGCGGTATGGATGCGGCGGGACCAGAG
AAAAATCACTCAGGGTCAATGCCAGCGCTTCGTTAATACAGATGTAGGTGTTCCACAGGGTAGCCAGCAG
CATCCTGCGATGCAGATCCGGAACATAATGGTGCAGGGCGCTGACTTCCGCGTTTCCAGACTTTACGAAA
CACGGAAACCGAAGACCATTCATGTTGTTGCTCAGGTCGCAGACGTTTTGCAGCAGCAGTCGCTTCACGT
TCGCTCGCGTATCGGTGATTCATTCTGCTAACCAGTAAGGCAACCCCGCCAGCCTAGCCGGGTCCTCAAC
GACAGGAGCACGATCATGCGCACCCGTGGGGCCGCCATGCCGGCGATAATGGCCTGCTTCTCGCCGAAAC
GTTTGGTGGCGGGACCAGTGACGAAGGCTTGAGCGAGGGCGTGCAAGATTCCGAATACCGCAAGCGACAG
GCCGATCATCGTCGCGCTCCAGCGAAAGCGGTCCTCGCCGAAAATGACCCAGAGCGCTGCCGGCACCTGT
CCTACGAGTTGCATGATAAAGAAGACAGTCATAAGTGCGGCGACGATAGTCATGCCCCGCGCCCACCGGA
AGGAGCTGACTGGGTTGAAGGCTCTCAAGGGCATCGGTCGAGATCCCGGTGCCTAATGAGTGAGCTAACT
TACATTAATTGCGTTGCGCTCACTGCCCGCTTTCCAGTCGGGAAACCTGTCGTGCCAGCTGCATTAATGA
ATCGGCCAACGCGCGGGGAGAGGCGGTTTGCGTATTGGGCGCCAGGGTGGTTTTTCTTTTCACCAGTGAG
ACGGGCAACAGCTGATTGCCCTTCACCGCCTGGCCCTGAGAGAGTTGCAGCAAGCGGTCCACGCTGGTTT
GCCCCAGCAGGCGAAAATCCTGTTTGATGGTGGTTAACGGCGGGATATAACATGAGCTGTCTTCGGTATC
GTCGTATCCCACTACCGAGATATCCGCACCAACGCGCAGCCCGGACTCGGTAATGGCGCGCATTGCGCCC
AGCGCCATCTGATCGTTGGCAACCAGCATCGCAGTGGGAACGATGCCCTCATTCAGCATTTGCATGGTTT
GTTGAAAACCGGACATGGCACTCCAGTCGCCTTCCCGTTCCGCTATCGGCTGAATTTGATTGCGAGTGAG
ATATTTATGCCAGCCAGCCAGACGCAGACGCGCCGAGACAGAACTTAATGGGCCCGCTAACAGCGCGATT
TGCTGGTGACCCAATGCGACCAGATGCTCCACGCCCAGTCGCGTACCGTCTTCATGGGAGAAAATAATAC
TGTTGATGGGTGTCTGGTCAGAGACATCAAGAAATAACGCCGGAACATTAGTGCAGGCAGCTTCCACAGC
AATGGCATCCTGGTCATCCAGCGGATAGTTAATGATCAGCCCACTGACGCGTTGCGCGAGAAGATTGTGC
ACCGCCGCTTTACAGGCTTCGACGCCGCTTCGTTCTACCATCGACACCACCACGCTGGCACCCAGTTGAT
CGGCGCGAGATTTAATCGCCGCGACAATTTGCGACGGCGCGTGCAGGGCCAGACTGGAGGTGGCAACGCC
AATCAGCAACGACTGTTTGCCCGCCAGTTGTTGTGCCACGCGGTTGGGAATGTAATTCAGCTCCGCCATC
GCCGCTTCCACTTTTTCCCGCGTTTTCGCAGAAACGTGGCTGGCCTGGTTCACCACGCGGGAAACGGTCT
GATAAGAGACACCGGCATACTCTGCGACATCGTATAACGTTACTGGTTTCACATTCACCACCCTGAATTG
ACTCTCTTCCGGGCGCTATCATGCCATACCGCGAAAGGTTTTGCGCCATTCGATGGTGTCCGGGATCTCG
ACGCTCTCCCTTATGCGACTCCTGCATTAGGAAGCAGCCCAGTAGTAGGTTGAGGCCGTTGAGCACCGCC
GCCGCAAGGAATGGTGCATGCAAGGAGATGGCGCCCAACAGTCCCCCGGCCACGGGGCCTGCCACCATAC
CCACGCCGAAACAAGCGCTCATGAGCCCGAAGTGGCGAGCCCGATCTTCCCCATCGGTGATGTCGGCGAT
ATAGGCGCCAGCAACCGCACCTGTGGCGCCGGTGATGCCGGCCACGATGCGTCCGGCGTAGAGGATCGAG
ATCTCGATCCCGCGAAATTAATACGACTCACTATAGGGGAATTGTGAGCGGATAACAATTCCCCTCTAGA
AATAATTTTGTTTAACTTTAAGAAGGAGATATACCATGGGCAGCAGCCATCATCATCATCATCACAGCAG
CGGCCTGGTGCCGCGCGGCAGCCATATGAGTCACGTCCCCCCGCACGTCCCGTTCGAGCTCAGCGGCGCG
GAACTGCGCGACGCGATCGTGCAGTACGCCACCAACCCGATCTACCACGACAACCTCGACTGGCTGAACC
ACGACAACCCCTACCGCCGGCAGCTAAGGCCGCAGGTGCTGCCCCACCTGGACTACGACAAGGTCCCGGG
CCGGGAGAACATCCTCAACTACGCGAGCCTGGCCGTGCAGCGCCTGCTGACCTCCGTCTACGAGGCCGAC
CTGGTGTTCTTCCCCAAGTCCGGGCTGAAGGGCAAGGAGGAGGACTTCCGGGCGTTCTACAGCCCCGCCA
ACCGGGCGCTCGGCGAGCGGATCCGGCCGGCGCTGGAGCGCTACGCCTTCGGTTTCCTCGACGACGAGGT
GGAGACCTCCGGCACCTGGACCGCGCAGAGCCTGGACGCCTACCTGGACTCCCTGGACACCGCGGGCGGC
GCGGAGCAGTCCCCGGTGGAGAAGGCCATCCTCGGCTCGGCCGACCGCGAGCGCGCGGCCCGGATGTGGC
TGGTGCAGTTCGCGCCGGACTTCCTCTCCGAGGCCTCGCCGATGATGCGCAACGTGCTCGGCTACTACGG
CCCGGCCCAGTCCGAGTGGTTCAAGGTCGTCATCGACGCCTACGGCTACGGCGTCCACGACACCAAGCAC
AGCACCCTGTTCGAGCGGACCCTGGAGTCGGTGGGCCTGGAGTCCGACCTGCACCGGTACTGGCAGTACT
ACCTGAACAGCAGCCTGCTGCTGAACAACTACTTCCACTACCTGGGCAAGAACCACGAGCTGTTCTTCCG
TTACGTCGGCGCGCTGTACTACACGGAGAGCTCCCTGGTCGACTTCTGCCGCCGCGCGGACCACCTGCTG
CGCGAGGTGTTCGGCGACACGGTGGACACCACCTACTTCACCGAGCACATCCACATCGACCAGCACCACG
GCCGGATGGCCCGCGAGAAGATCATCAAGCCGCTGGTGGAGGCGCACGGCGACGGCATCATCCCGGAGAT
CGTGCGGGGCATCGAGGAGTACCGGGTGCTGCTGGAGATCGGCGACTTCGACTTCTCCGAGCAGATCGCG
TGGATGGACGCCCAGCCCGAGCTGAAGAAGCTGCACGACCCGGTCTTCGAGGGTCTCAAGCAGGGCAAGG
TCGACGCCCCCGTGGCGCACCTGGTCGAACCGCGCGGCGAGCTGTCCAACACCCACTGCCACGACGGTGA
CGAGCTGTGCCACATCGTCTCCGGCACCATGCGCTTCGAGAGCGGCCTGGGCTCCTCGCTGACCCTCCAG
GCCGGCGAGGGCGTCGTCATCAAGCGCAACCGGCTGCACGGCGCGAACATCGAGTCGGACGAGTGCGTCT
ACGAGATCCACTCGGTGGGGGACTACCGAAAGTGCCTGTAGAAGCTTGCGGCCGCACTCGAGCACCACCA
CCACCACCACTGAGATCCGGCTGCTAACAAAGCCCGAAAGGAAGCTGAGTTGGCTGCTGCCACCGCTGAG
CAATAACTAGCATAACCCCTTGGGGCCTCTAAACGGGTCTTGAGGGGTTTTTTGCTGAAAGGAGGAACTA
TATCCGGAT
